Addgene plasmid #17689: pcDNA3 HA Sam68 G178E
Depositing lab: David Shalloway. Depositing organization: Cornell University. Publication: Specificity and determinants of Sam68 RNA binding. Implications for the biological function of K homology domains. Lin Q, Taylor SJ, Shalloway D. J Biol Chem. 1997 Oct 24. 272(43):27274-80. 10.1074/jbc.272.43.27274 PubMed 9341174.
Backbone
  Vector backbone: pcDNA3-HA
  Backbone manufacturer: Invitrogen
  Backbone size w/o insert (bp): 5500
  Vector type: Mammalian Expression
Growth in bacteria
  Bacterial resistance: Ampicillin, 100 μg/mL
  Growth temperature: 37°C
  Growth strain: DH5alpha
  Copy number: High Copy
Gene/Insert
  Gene/Insert name: Sam68 (alt name: Sam68)
  Species: M. musculus (mouse)
  Mutation: G178E
  Entrez Gene: Khdrbs1 (a.k.a. Sam68, p62, p68)
  Tag / fusion protein: HA (N terminal on backbone)
  Cloning method: Restriction Enzyme; 5′ cloning site BamHI (unknown if destroyed); 3′ cloning site EcoRI (unknown if destroyed)
  Sequencing primers: 5′ T7
Terms and licenses: Academic/Nonprofit Terms; Industry Terms: Not Available to Industry
How to cite: pcDNA3 HA Sam68 G178E was a gift from David Shalloway (Addgene plasmid # 17689 ; http://n2t.net/addgene:17689 ; RRID:Addgene_17689)
