[The description below was written by a language model from this plasmid's Addgene catalogue record.]
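Description:
pcDNA3 HA Sam68 G178E is a mammalian expression plasmid built on pcDNA3-HA, a derivative of the Invitrogen pcDNA3 backbone (about 5.5 kb without insert) that carries an HA epitope tag upstream of the cloning site. It is maintained in E. coli as a high-copy plasmid under ampicillin selection. The record provides no feature table, so the regulatory elements are not itemised. Standard pcDNA3 vectors drive the insert from the CMV immediate-early promoter with a downstream polyadenylation signal, and they carry a neomycin resistance cassette for selection in mammalian cells. The use of T7 as the 5′ sequencing primer fits with the T7 promoter that lies just upstream of the pcDNA3 polylinker.

The insert is mouse Sam68 (gene Khdrbs1, also called p62 or p68), cloned between BamHI and EcoRI so that the protein carries the backbone's HA tag at its N terminus. The tag allows detection or immunoprecipitation with anti-HA antibodies and distinguishes the expressed protein from endogenous Sam68. The coding sequence carries a single substitution, G178E. Sam68 is an RNA-binding protein containing a K homology (KH) domain, and the associated publication examines the specificity and determinants of its RNA binding and what these imply for KH domain function. The plasmid therefore appears to be a point-mutant construct for testing how this residue contributes to RNA binding, presumably in comparison with wild-type HA-Sam68. The record does not describe the mutant's phenotype, and it does not give the insert size.
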