>Addgene plasmid #17689 | pcDNA3 HA Sam68 G178E | addgene partial sequence | sequence record 23621 | 17689 with CMV-F
TTAGCAGAGCTCTCTGGCTACTAGAGAACCCACTGCTTACTGGCTTATCGAAATTAATACNACTCACTAT
AGGGAGACCCAAGCTTCGATCGTCGACATGTACCCATACGATGTTCCAGATTACGCTTCTAGAGGATCCC
AGCGCCGGGACGATCCTGCCTCGCGCCTCACCCGGTCCTCGGGCCGCAGCTGCTCCAAGGACCCGTCAGG
TGCCCACCCCTCGGTGCGTCTGACCCCGTCTCGGCCGTCGCCGCTTCCTCACCGGCCCCGGGGAGGGGGA
GGTGGGCCCAGAGGAGGCGCTCGGGCCTCGCCCGCCACCCAGCCGCCGCCGCTGCTGCCTCCCTCCACCC
CTGGTCCCGACGCGACGGTGGTGGGTTCCGCGCCGACCCCGCTGCTGCCCCCGTCAGCCACAGCCGCGGT
CAAGATGGAGCCGGAGAATAAGTACCTGCCTGAACTCATGGCCGAGAAGGACTCGCTCGACCCGTCCTTC
ACTCACGCCATGCAGCTGCTGTCCGTAGAAATTGAGAAGATTCAGAAGGGAGAGTCAAAAAAAGATGACG
AGGAGAATTATTTGGATTTATTTTCTCATAAGAACATGAACCTGATAGAA
