>Addgene plasmid #17689 | pcDNA3 HA Sam68 G178E | addgene partial sequence | sequence record 42701 | T7 5'-TAATACGACTCACTATAGGG-3'
GTACCCATACGATGTTCCAGATTACGCTTCTAGAGGATCCCAGCGCCGGGACGATCCTGCCTCGCGCCTC
ACCCGGTCCTCGGGCCGCAGCTGCTCCAAGGACCCGTCAGGTGCCCACCCCTCGGTGCGTCTGACCCCGT
CTCGGCCGTCGCCGCTTCCTCACCGGCCCCGGGGAGGGGGAGGTGGGCCCAGAGGAGGCGCTCGGGCCTC
GCCCGCCACCCAGCCGCCGCCGCTGCTGCCTCCCTCCACCCCTGGTCCCGACGCGACGGTGGTGGGTTCC
GCGCCGACCCCGCTGCTGCCCCCGTCAGCCACAGCCGCGGTCAAGATGGAGCCGGAGAATAAGTACCTGC
CTGAACTCATGGCCGAGAAGGACTCGCTCGACCCGTCCTTCACTCACGCCATGCAGCTGCTGTCCGTAGA
AATTGAGAAGATTCAGAAGGGAGAGTCAAAAAAAGATGACGAGGAGAATTATTTGGATTTATTTTCTCAT
AAGAACATGAAGCTGAAAGAACGCGTGCTGATACCTGTCAAGCAGTATCCAAAGTTCAATTTTGTGGGGA
AGATTCTTGAACCACAAGGAAATACAATCAAAAGACTCCAGGAAGAGACTGGTGCAAAGATCTCTGTCTT
GGGGAAGGGTTCAATGAGAGACAAAGCCAAGGAGGAAGAGTTGCGCAAGGGTGGAGACCCCAAATATGCC
CATTTAAATATGGATCTGCATGTCTTCATTGAAGTCTTTGGACCCCCGTGTGAAGCTTATGCTCTTATGG
CCCATGCTATGGAAGAAGTCAAGAAGTTCCTAGTAC
